>Addgene plasmid #229051 | pmU1-CasRx-non-targeting (pKW83) | addgene full sequence | sequence record 454999 | Addgene NGS Result
TCTTCCGCTTCCTCGCTCACTGACTCGCTGCGCTCGGTCGTTCGGCTGCGGCGAGCGGTATCAGCTCACT
CAAAGGCGGTAATACGGTTATCCACAGAATCAGGGGATAACGCAGGAAAGAACATGTGAGCAAAAGGCCA
GCAAAAGGCCAGGAACCGTAAAAAGGCCGCGTTGCTGGCGTTTTTCCATAGGCTCCGCCCCCCTGACGAG
CATCACAAAAATCGACGCTCAAGTCAGAGGTGGCGAAACCCGACAGGACTATAAAGATACCAGGCGTTTC
CCCCTGGAAGCTCCCTCGTGCGCTCTCCTGTTCCGACCCTGCCGCTTACCGGATACCTGTCCGCCTTTCT
CCCTTCGGGAAGCGTGGCGCTTTCTCATAGCTCACGCTGTAGGTATCTCAGTTCGGTGTAGGTCGTTCGC
TCCAAGCTGGGCTGTGTGCACGAACCCCCCGTTCAGCCCGACCGCTGCGCCTTATCCGGTAACTATCGTC
TTGAGTCCAACCCGGTAAGACACGACTTATCGCCACTGGCAGCAGCCACTGGTAACAGGATTAGCAGAGC
GAGGTATGTAGGCGGTGCTACAGAGTTCTTGAAGTGGTGGCCTAACTACGGCTACACTAGAAGAACAGTA
TTTGGTATCTGCGCTCTGCTGAAGCCAGTTACCTTCGGAAAAAGAGTTGGTAGCTCTTGATCCGGCAAAC
AAACCACCGCTGGTAGCGGTGGTTTTTTTGTTTGCAAGCAGCAGATTACGCGCAGAAAAAAAGGATCTCA
AGAAGATCCTTTGATCTTTTCTACGGGGTCTGACGCTCAGTGGAACGAAAACTCACGTTAAGGGATTTTG
GTCATGAGATTATCAAAAAGGATCTTCACCTAGATCCTTTTAAATTAAAAATGAAGTTTTAAATCAATCT
AAAGTATATATGAGTAAACTTGGTCTGACAGTTACCAATGCTTAATCAGTGAGGCACCTATCTCAGCGAT
CTGTCTATTTCGTTCATCCATAGTTGCCTGACTCCCCGTCGTGTAGATAACTACGATACGGGAGGGCTTA
CCATCTGGCCCCAGTGCTGCAATGATACCGCGAGACCCACGCTCACCGGCTCCAGATTTATCAGCAATAA
ACCAGCCAGCCGGAAGGGCCGAGCGCAGAAGTGGTCCTGCAACTTTATCCGCCTCCATCCAGTCTATTAA
TTGTTGCCGGGAAGCTAGAGTAAGTAGTTCGCCAGTTAATAGTTTGCGCAACGTTGTTGCCATTGCTACA
GGCATCGTGGTGTCACGCTCGTCGTTTGGTATGGCTTCATTCAGCTCCGGTTCCCAACGATCAAGGCGAG
TTACATGATCCCCCATGTTGTGCAAAAAAGCGGTTAGCTCCTTCGGTCCTCCGATCGTTGTCAGAAGTAA
GTTGGCCGCAGTGTTATCACTCATGGTTATGGCAGCACTGCATAATTCTCTTACTGTCATGCCATCCGTA
AGATGCTTTTCTGTGACTGGTGAGTACTCAACCAAGTCATTCTGAGAATAGTGTATGCGGCGACCGAGTT
GCTCTTGCCCGGCGTCAATACGGGATAATACCGCGCCACATAGCAGAACTTTAAAAGTGCTCATCATTGG
AAAACGTTCTTCGGGGCGAAAACTCTCAAGGATCTTACCGCTGTTGAGATCCAGTTCGATGTAACCCACT
CGTGCACCCAACTGATCTTCAGCATCTTTTACTTTCACCAGCGTTTCTGGGTGAGCAAAAACAGGAAGGC
AAAATGCCGCAAAAAAGGGAATAAGGGCGACACGGAAATGTTGAATACTCATACTCTTCCTTTTTCAATA
TTATTGAAGCATTTATCAGGGTTATTGTCTCATGAGCGGATACATATTTGAATGTATTTAGAAAAATAAA
CAAATAGGGGTTCCGCGCACATTTCCCCGAAAAGTGCCACCTGACGTCTAAGAAACCATTATTATCATGA
CATTAACCTATAAAAATAGGCGTATCACGAGGCCCTTTCGTCTCGCGCGTTTCGGTGATGACGGTGAAAA
CCTCTGACACATGCAGCTCCCGGAGACGGTCACAGCTTGTCTGTAAGCGGATGCCGGGAGCAGACAAGCC
CGTCAGGGCGCGTCAGCGGGTGTTGGCGGGTGTCGGGGCTGGCTTAACTATGCGGCATCAGAGCAGATTG
TACTGAGAGTGCACCATATGCGGTGTGAAATACCGCACAGATGCGTAAGGAGAAAATACCGCATCAGGCG
CCATTCGCCATTCAGGCTGCGCAACTGTTGGGAAGGGCGATCGGTGCGGGCCTCTTCGCTATTACGCCAG
CTGGCGAAAGGGGGATGTGCTGCAAGGCGATTAAGTTGGGTAACGCCAGGGTTTTCCCAGTCACGACGTT
GTAAAACGACGGCCAGTGAATTCCTCGAGCTAAAGACTGTGCATCCGACTCCTACATTTATGAAAGTAAA
TGCCTATTGTTAGAACAAAAAAGGCTACAGAACAAAAAACAAAGCGAAATACCATCTGCTTTAGGTTCAG
TGGTATTTTCCCGCTGACAGGGAGGCGGGTTTTTGGGTACAGGAAACGAGTCACTATGGAGGCGGTACTA
TGTAGATGAGAATTCAGGAGCAAACTGGGAAAAGCAACTGCTTCCAAATATTTGTGATTTTTACAGTGTA
GTTTTGGAAAAACTCTTAGCCTACCAATTCTTCTAAGTGTTTTAAAATGTGGGAGCCAGTACACATGAAG
TTATAGAGTGTTTTAATGAGGCTTAAATATTTACCGTAACTATGAAATGCTACGCATATCATGCTGTTCA
GGCTCCGTGGCCACGCAACTCAGAACCCCTACCAACTGGTCGGGGTTTGAAACGGGTCTTCGAGAAGACC
TGTTTACTTGGTTTTAAAAATAGCTTGCACTAGCGATACCGCGAATATGGTTATTAGGTTTGTTAGGCAC
AGTCGTGTCTTACTATAGAAAGCTTGGCGTAATCATGGTCATAGCTGTTTCCTGTGTGAAATTGTTATCC
GCTCACAATTCCACACAACATACGAGCCGGAAGCATAAAGTGTAAAGCCTGGGGTGCCTAATGAGTGAGC
TAACTCACATTAATTGCGTTGCGCTCACTGCCCGCTTTCCAGTCGGGAAACCTGTCGTGCCAGCTGCATT
AATGAATCGGCCAACGCGCGGGGAGAGGCGGTTTGCGTATTGGGCGC
Features (pLannotate 1.2.2; 11 found; start..end, strand, type, name):
    183..771     -  rep_origin     ori: high-copy-number ColE1/pMB1/pBR322/pUC origin of replication
    942..1802    -  CDS            AmpR: β-lactamase; bla; confers resistance to ampicillin, carbenicillin, and related antibiotics
   1803..1907    -  promoter       AmpR promoter: bla
   2002..2037    +  CDS            rop (fragment): Rop protein, which maintains plasmids at low copy number; rop
   2139..2238    +  misc_feature   bom (fragment): basis of mobility region from pBR322
   2244..2401    -  CDS            lacZα (fragment): LacZα fragment of β-galactosidase; lacZ fragment
   2824..2853    +  misc_RNA       RfxCas13d DR30: 5' processed 30-base direct repeat for an RfxCas13d gRNA (Konermann et al., 2018)
   3002..3018    -  protein_bind   lac operator: The lac repressor binds to the lac operator to inhibit transcription in E. coli. This inhibition can be relieved by adding lactose or isopropyl-β-D-thiogalactopyranoside (IPTG). lac repressor encoded by lacI
   3026..3056    -  promoter       lac promoter: promoter for the E. coli lac operon
   3071..3092    -  protein_bind   CAP binding site: CAP binding activates transcription in the presence of cAMP. E. coli catabolite activator protein
   3105..3197    -  CDS            lacI (fragment): lac repressor; lacI; The lac repressor binds to the lac operator to inhibit transcription in E. coli. This inhibition can be relieved by adding lactose or isopropyl-β-D-thiogalactopyranoside (IPTG).
