[The description below was written by a language model from this plasmid's Addgene catalogue record and pLannotate feature annotations shown in this document.]
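Description:
pmU1-CasRx-non-targeting (pKW83) is a small (about 3.2 kb) pUC19-based plasmid that serves as an empty cloning backbone for expressing CasRx (RfxCas13d) CRISPR RNAs in mammalian cells from a mouse U1 snRNA promoter. It is propagated in E. coli as a high-copy plasmid through the ColE1/pUC origin and selected with ampicillin via the β-lactamase gene and its native promoter. The remaining annotated bacterial elements are residual pUC19 sequence: fragments of lacZα, lacI, rop and bom, along with the lac promoter, lac operator and CAP binding site. None of them play a role in crRNA expression.

The only payload element detected by the automated annotation is the 30-nucleotide processed RfxCas13d direct repeat, the scaffold that Cas13d recognises and that sits upstream of the spacer in a mature guide. The mouse U1 promoter itself is not annotated in the feature table. It presumably lies in the unannotated stretch between the lacZα fragment and the direct repeat, but this placement is an inference from the name and stated purpose. As the name indicates, the plasmid carries a non-targeting placeholder, and no gene insert is recorded. A user-defined spacer is introduced at BbsI sites; because the two BbsI-generated overhangs are identical, the depositor notes that Gibson assembly is needed rather than simple ligation.

The construct comes from work on cytosolic CRISPR RNAs intended to make RNA-targeting CRISPR-Cas systems more efficient. It does not encode CasRx, so the nuclease must be supplied separately. Unmodified, it may serve as a non-targeting control.
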