Addgene plasmid #229051: pmU1-CasRx-non-targeting (pKW83)
Purpose: (Empty Backbone) Cloning backbone for CasRx crRNA (Mouse U1 promoter)
Depositing lab: S Chul Kwon. Depositing organization: University of Hong Kong. Publication: Cytosolic CRISPR RNAs for efficient application of RNA-targeting CRISPR-Cas systems. Cheng ECK, Lam JKC, Kwon SC. EMBO Rep. 2025 Feb 26. doi: 10.1038/s44319-025-00399-4. PubMed 40011676.
Backbone
  Vector backbone: pUC19
  Vector type: Mammalian Expression, CRISPR
Growth in bacteria
  Bacterial resistance: Ampicillin, 100 μg/mL
  Growth temperature: 37°C
  Growth strain: DH5alpha
  Copy number: High Copy
Gene/Insert
  Gene/Insert name: None
Terms and licenses: Academic/Nonprofit Terms; Industry Terms: Not Available to Industry
Depositor comments: Use BbsI to insert the spacer sequence; Gibson assembly is required because two BbsI-digested overhang sequences are the same. Please visit https://doi.org/10.1101/2024.09.18.613662 for bioRxiv preprint.
How to cite: pmU1-CasRx-non-targeting (pKW83) was a gift from S Chul Kwon (Addgene plasmid # 229051 ; http://n2t.net/addgene:229051 ; RRID:Addgene_229051)
